Addgene plasmid #182188: p{Mhc-F4-678-DsRed::KD,attB}
Purpose: fluorescent reporter gene with yeast recombination site within intron
Depositing lab: David Stern. Depositing organization: HHMI, Janelia Research Campus. Publication: Transgenic tools for targeted chromosome rearrangements allow construction of balancer chromosomes in non-melanogaster Drosophila species. Stern DL. G3 (Bethesda). 2022 Feb 10. pii: 6526388. doi: 10.1093/g3journal/jkac030. PubMed 35143616.
Backbone
  Vector backbone: pBluescript II KS
  Vector type: Insect Expression
Growth in bacteria
  Bacterial resistance: Ampicillin, 100 μg/mL
  Growth temperature: 37°C
  Growth strain: DH5alpha
  Copy number: High Copy
Gene/Insert
  Gene/Insert name: DsRed
  Species: Other
  Cloning method: Gateway Cloning
Terms and licenses: Academic/Nonprofit Terms; Industry Terms: Not Available to Industry
Depositor comments: Please visit https://www.biorxiv.org/content/10.1101/2021.11.18.469106v1.full for bioRxiv preprint.
How to cite: p{Mhc-F4-678-DsRed::KD,attB} was a gift from David Stern (Addgene plasmid # 182188 ; http://n2t.net/addgene:182188 ; RRID:Addgene_182188)
