[The description below was written by a language model from this plasmid's Addgene catalogue record and pLannotate feature annotations shown in this document.]
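Description:
p{Mhc-F4-678-DsRed::KD,attB} is a 6.2 kb insect (Drosophila) transgenesis and expression plasmid built on pBluescript II KS. It is maintained in E. coli as a high-copy plasmid through the ColE1/pUC-type origin and selected with ampicillin via the β-lactamase gene. The usual pBluescript elements are also present: an f1 origin, T3 and T7 promoters, lac promoter/operator remnants and a lacZα fragment.

The payload is a DsRed fluorescent reporter whose coding sequence is interrupted by an intron. In the feature table the reporter appears as two Discosoma-derived red fluorescent protein segments (automatically labelled as mPlum and sfCherry3C fragments). They are separated by sequence matching the Drosophila white gene, presumably the source of the intron. Within that intron lie Gateway attB2 and attB1 sites, consistent with the recorded Gateway cloning method. According to the stated purpose, the intron also carries a yeast recombinase target site. The "KD" in the name suggests the KD recombinase system, but the site itself is not annotated. A fragment of the hsp70Bb promoter lies just upstream of the reporter and probably serves as the basal promoter. The name implies that a Mhc (myosin heavy chain) enhancer fragment drives it, though no such element is annotated and the record does not describe it. A φC31 attB site allows integrase-mediated insertion into attP landing sites in the fly genome, and a partial loxP site lies nearby.

Placing the recombination site inside an intron leaves the reporter functional after splicing while providing a target for site-specific recombination. The associated publication concerns targeted chromosome rearrangements used to build balancer chromosomes in non-melanogaster Drosophila species. In that setting, recombination between two such sites would presumably rearrange the reporter halves, giving a visible readout of the event.
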