Features (pLannotate 1.2.2; 23 found; start..end, strand, type, name):
    100..222     +  promoter       hsp70 promoter (fragment): Drosophila melanogaster hsp70Bb promoter
    270..398     +  CDS            mPlum (fragment): mPlum is a basic (constitutively fluorescent) red fluorescent protein published in 2004, derived from Discosoma sp.. It has low acid sensitivity.
    393..504     +  CDS            mini-white (fragment): Drosophila white gene eye color pigment; white; This is a modified version of the white gene lacking part of the first intron.
    516..540     +  protein_bind   attB2: mutant version of attB; recombination site for the Gateway® BP reaction BP Clonase™
    638..662     -  protein_bind   attB1: mutant version of attB; recombination site for the Gateway® BP reaction BP Clonase™
    690..975     +  CDS            mini-white (fragment): Drosophila white gene eye color pigment; white; This is a modified version of the white gene lacking part of the first intron.
    969..1496    +  CDS            sfCherry3C (fragment): sfCherry3C is a basic (constitutively fluorescent) fluorescent protein published in 2019, derived from Discosoma sp.. It is reported to be a monomer.
   2356..2387    -  protein_bind   loxP (fragment): Cre-mediated recombination occurs in the 8-bp core sequence (GCATACAT). Cre recombinase
   2388..2408    +  misc_feature   MCS (fragment): pBluescript multiple cloning site
   2430..2499    +  protein_bind   attB: attB site for the φC31 integrase (Groth et al., 2000) phage φC31 integrase
   2718..2736    -  promoter       T3 promoter: promoter for bacteriophage T3 RNA polymerase
   2781..2797    -  protein_bind   lac operator: The lac repressor binds to the lac operator to inhibit transcription in E. coli. This inhibition can be relieved by adding lactose or isopropyl-β-D-thiogalactopyranoside (IPTG). lac repressor encoded by lacI
   2805..2835    -  promoter       lac promoter: promoter for the E. coli lac operon
   2850..2871    -  protein_bind   CAP binding site: CAP binding activates transcription in the presence of cAMP. E. coli catabolite activator protein
   2884..2976    -  CDS            lacI (fragment): lac repressor; lacI; The lac repressor binds to the lac operator to inhibit transcription in E. coli. This inhibition can be relieved by adding lactose or isopropyl-β-D-thiogalactopyranoside (IPTG).
   3159..3747    -  rep_origin     ori: high-copy-number ColE1/pMB1/pBR322/pUC origin of replication
   3918..4778    -  CDS            AmpR: β-lactamase; bla; confers resistance to ampicillin, carbenicillin, and related antibiotics
   4779..4883    -  promoter       AmpR promoter: bla
   4910..5338    +  rep_origin     f1 ori (sequence partly withheld): f1 bacteriophage origin of replication; arrow indicates direction of (+) strand synthesis
   5369..5524    -  CDS            lacZα (fragment): LacZα fragment of β-galactosidase; lacZ fragment
   5532..5550    +  promoter       T7 promoter: promoter for bacteriophage T7 RNA polymerase
   5559..5583    +  misc_feature   MCS (fragment): pBluescript multiple cloning site
   5739..5756    +  promoter       RPR1 promoter (fragment): RPR1; promoter for the S. cerevisiae RNase P RNA gene
>Addgene plasmid #182188 | p{Mhc-F4-678-DsRed::KD,attB} | addgene full sequence | sequence record 357738 | Addgene NGS Result
TATATATGCAAAGCATTCTGATATATATATATAAGTGGTATACATATACATATTCGTATCGGATCCGTGA
TCTATATTTAGGATTAAAACCCTCGACCGCCGGAGTATAAATAGAGGCGCTTCGTCTACGGAGCGACAAT
TCAATTCAAACAAGCAAAGTGAACACGTCGCTAAGCGAAAGCTAAGCAAATAAACAAGCGCAGCTGAACA
AGCTAAACAATCGGGCGGCCGCACTAGAGCCGGTCGCCACCATGAGGTCTTCCAAGAATGTTATCAAGGA
GTTCATGAGGTTTAAGGTTCGCATGGAAGGAACGGTCAATGGGCACGAGTTTGAAATAGAAGGCGAAGGA
GAGGGGAGGCCATACGAAGGCCACAATACCGTAAAGCTTAAGGTGAGTAGTACATGTGCATACATCTTAA
GTTCACTTGATCTATAGGAACTGCGATTGCAACATCAAATTGTCTGCGGCGTGAGAACTGCGACCCACAA
AAATCCCAAACCGCGGCCGTTTATCACCACTTTGTACAAGAAAGCTGGGTCGGCGCGCCCACCCTTAAAC
GATATCAGACATTTGTCTGATAATGAAGCATTATCAGACAAATGTCTGATATCGTTTGGTGAAGGGGGCG
GCCGCGGAGCCTGCTTTTTTGTACAAACTTGTGATAAACGAATTCTTGAAGACGAAAGGGCACAAACAAA
TAGTGACACGAAACAGATTATTCTGGTAGCTGTTCTCGCTATATAAGACAATTTTTGAGATCATATCATG
ATCAAGACATCTAAAGGCATTCATTTTCGACTATATTCTTTTTTACAAAAAATATAACAACCAGATATTT
TAAGCTGATCCTAGATGCACAAAAAATAAATAAAAGTATAAACCTACTTCGTAGGATACTTCGGGGTACT
TTTTGTTCGGGGTTAGATGAGCATAACGCTTGTAGTTGATATTTGAGATCCCCTATCATTGCAGGTAACC
AAGGGGGGACCTTTGCCATTTGCTTGGGATATTTTGTCACCACAATTTCAGTATGGAAGCAAGGTATATG
TCAAGCACCCTGCCGACATACCAGACTATAAAAAGCTGTCATTTCCTGAAGGATTTAAATGGGAAAGGGT
CATGAACTTTGAAGACGGTGGCGTCGTTACTGTAACCCAGGATTCCAGTTTGCAGGATGGCTGTTTCATC
TACAAGGTCAAGTTCATTGGCGTGAACTTTCCTTCCGATGGACCTGTTATGCAAAAGAAGACAATGGGCT
GGGAAGCCAGCACTGAGCGTTTGTATCCTCGTGATGGCGTGTTGAAAGGAGAGATTCATAAGGCTCTGAA
GCTGAAAGACGGTGGTCATTACCTAGTTGAATTCAAAAGTATTTACATGGCAAAGAAGCCTGTGCAGCTA
CCAGGGTACTACTATGTTGACTCCAAACTGGATATAACAAGCCACAACGAAGACTATACAATCGTTGAGC
AGTATGAAAGAACCGAGGGACGCCACCATCTGTTCCTTTAGCGGCCATCGAATTCGAGCTCGCCCACTAA
GCGTCGCGCCACTTCAACGCTCGATGGGAGCGTCATTGGTGGGCGGGGTAACCGTCGAAATCAGTGTTTA
CGCTTCCAATCGCAACAAAAAATTCACTGCAACACTGAAAAGCATACGAAAACGATGAAGATTGTACGAG
AAACCATAAAGTATTTTATCCACAAAGACACGTATAGCAGAAAAGCCAAGTTAACTCGGCGATAAGTTGT
GTACACAAGAATAAAATCGGCCAGATTCAGTGTTGTCAGAAATAAGAAAACCCCACTATGTTTTTCTTTG
CCTTTTCTTTCTCCCAGCGATCATTCATTTCGTGGTGAAAGAACGGGGTCATTGCACGGAGTTTCGACTG
CGGGAAAGCAGAGCTGCCGTTCACTTCGTCTATAATTAGCGCTTTCTATTTTCCCCGATTCGGGCCGCTG
CTGCGCTTTTCCGCCTGCTGTTTGTGGCAAGTGTAGCAGCAGGCTGTGCACGCAGTGTGGCATGCACTTG
GCTTTCCACCGTTGGTATCGATTCTCTGGGACGATGAGTCATTCCTTTCGGGGCCACAGCATAATCGTTG
CCAGCTCACCGAAATGGTGACTTCATTTCTTAACTGCCGTCAAGCATGCGATTGTACATACATACATATT
TATATATGTACATATTTATGTGACTATGGTAGGTCGATATAATAGCAATCAACGCAAGCAAATGTGTCAG
TCCTGCTTACAGGAACGATTCTATTTAGTAATTTTCGTTGTATAAAGTAATTATGTATGTATGTAAGCCC
CATAAATCTGAAACAATTAGGCAAAACCATGCGAAGCTCTCTAGTATAACTTCGTATAATGTATGCTATA
CGAAGTTCTCGAGGGGGGGCCCGGTACCGTCGACGATGTAGGTCACGGTCTCGAAGCCGCGGTGCGGGTG
CCAGGGCGTGCCCTTGGGCTCCCCGGGCGCGTACTCCACCTCACCCATCTGGTCCATCATGATGAACGGG
TCGAGGTGGCGGTAGTTGATCCCGGCGAACGCGCGGCGCGCCGGGAAGCCCTCGCCCTCGAAACCGCTGG
GCGCGGTGGTCACGGTGAGCACGGGACGTGCGACGGCGTCGGCGGGTGCGGATACGCGGGGCAGCGTCAG
CGGGTTCTCGACGGTCACGGCGGGCATGTCGACACTAGTGGTACCCAGCTTTTGTTCCCTTTAGTGAGGG
TTAATTGCGCGCTTGGCGTAATCATGGTCATAGCTGTTTCCTGTGTGAAATTGTTATCCGCTCACAATTC
CACACAACATACGAGCCGGAAGCATAAAGTGTAAAGCCTGGGGTGCCTAATGAGTGAGCTAACTCACATT
AATTGCGTTGCGCTCACTGCCCGCTTTCCAGTCGGGAAACCTGTCGTGCCAGCTGCATTAATGAATCGGC
CAACGCGCGGGGAGAGGCGGTTTGCGTATTGGGCGCTCTTCCGCTTCCTCGCTCACTGACTCGCTGCGCT
CGGTCGTTCGGCTGCGGCGAGCGGTATCAGCTCACTCAAAGGCGGTAATACGGTTATCCACAGAATCAGG
GGATAACGCAGGAAAGAACATGTGAGCAAAAGGCCAGCAAAAGGCCAGGAACCGTAAAAAGGCCGCGTTG
CTGGCGTTTTTCCATAGGCTCCGCCCCCCTGACGAGCATCACAAAAATCGACGCTCAAGTCAGAGGTGGC
GAAACCCGACAGGACTATAAAGATACCAGGCGTTTCCCCCTGGAAGCTCCCTCGTGCGCTCTCCTGTTCC
GACCCTGCCGCTTACCGGATACCTGTCCGCCTTTCTCCCTTCGGGAAGCGTGGCGCTTTCTCATAGCTCA
CGCTGTAGGTATCTCAGTTCGGTGTAGGTCGTTCGCTCCAAGCTGGGCTGTGTGCACGAACCCCCCGTTC
AGCCCGACCGCTGCGCCTTATCCGGTAACTATCGTCTTGAGTCCAACCCGGTAAGACACGACTTATCGCC
ACTGGCAGCAGCCACTGGTAACAGGATTAGCAGAGCGAGGTATGTAGGCGGTGCTACAGAGTTCTTGAAG
TGGTGGCCTAACTACGGCTACACTAGAAGAACAGTATTTGGTATCTGCGCTCTGCTGAAGCCAGTTACCT
TCGGAAAAAGAGTTGGTAGCTCTTGATCCGGCAAACAAACCACCGCTGGTAGCGGTGGTTTTTTTGTTTG
CAAGCAGCAGATTACGCGCAGAAAAAAAGGATCTCAAGAAGATCCTTTGATCTTTTCTACGGGGTCTGAC
GCTCAGTGGAACGAAAACTCACGTTAAGGGATTTTGGTCATGAGATTATCAAAAAGGATCTTCACCTAGA
TCCTTTTAAATTAAAAATGAAGTTTTAAATCAATCTAAAGTATATATGAGTAAACTTGGTCTGACAGTTA
CCAATGCTTAATCAGTGAGGCACCTATCTCAGCGATCTGTCTATTTCGTTCATCCATAGTTGCCTGACTC
CCCGTCGTGTAGATAACTACGATACGGGAGGGCTTACCATCTGGCCCCAGTGCTGCAATGATACCGCGAG
ACCCACGCTCACCGGCTCCAGATTTATCAGCAATAAACCAGCCAGCCGGAAGGGCCGAGCGCAGAAGTGG
TCCTGCAACTTTATCCGCCTCCATCCAGTCTATTAATTGTTGCCGGGAAGCTAGAGTAAGTAGTTCGCCA
GTTAATAGTTTGCGCAACGTTGTTGCCATTGCTACAGGCATCGTGGTGTCACGCTCGTCGTTTGGTATGG
CTTCATTCAGCTCCGGTTCCCAACGATCAAGGCGAGTTACATGATCCCCCATGTTGTGCAAAAAAGCGGT
TAGCTCCTTCGGTCCTCCGATCGTTGTCAGAAGTAAGTTGGCCGCAGTGTTATCACTCATGGTTATGGCA
GCACTGCATAATTCTCTTACTGTCATGCCATCCGTAAGATGCTTTTCTGTGACTGGTGAGTACTCAACCA
AGTCATTCTGAGAATAGTGTATGCGGCGACCGAGTTGCTCTTGCCCGGCGTCAATACGGGATAATACCGC
GCCACATAGCAGAACTTTAAAAGTGCTCATCATTGGAAAACGTTCTTCGGGGCGAAAACTCTCAAGGATC
TTACCGCTGTTGAGATCCAGTTCGATGTAACCCACTCGTGCACCCAACTGATCTTCAGCATCTTTTACTT
TCACCAGCGTTTCTGGGTGAGCAAAAACAGGAAGGCAAAATGCCGCAAAAAAGGGAATAAGGGCGACACG
GAAATGTTGAATACTCATACTCTTCCTTTTTCAATATTATTGAAGCATTTATCAGGGTTATTGTCTCATG
AGCGGATACATATTTGAATGTATTTAGAAAAATAAACAAATAGGGGTTCCGCGCACATTTCCCCGAAAAG
TGCCACCTG
[124 nt withheld, positions 4910-5033]
C
[91 nt withheld, positions 5035-5125]
A
[49 nt withheld, positions 5127-5175]
CCTTTGACGTTGGAGTCCACGTTCTTT
[37 nt withheld, positions 5203-5239]
ACCCTATCTCGGTCTATTCTTTTGATTTATAAGGGATTTTGCCGATTTCGGCCTATTGGTTAAAAAATGA
GCTGATTTAACAAAAATTTAACGCGAATTTTAACAAAATATTAACGCTTACAATTTCCATTCGCCATTCA
GGCTGCGCAACTGTTGGGAAGGGCGATCGGTGCGGGCCTCTTCGCTATTACGCCAGCTGGCGAAAGGGGG
ATGTGCTGCAAGGCGATTAAGTTGGGTAACGCCAGGGTTTTCCCAGTCACGACGTTGTAAAACGACGGCC
AGTGAGCGCGCGTAATACGACTCACTATAGGGCGAATTGGAGCTCCACCGCGGTGGCGGCCGCTTTAATA
TACTCGAATTCGTTGTCGGCTCATATACATGGGCGAAATAATTTCGAATATGTTTTAAAAATAACCAAAG
ACATTAGAAAGAGATCGCCAATACTTATACATTATGTCTATGTGTGCCATGTGGTAGCATGAGCCAAAAA
GCTTCTCGAAATTACGAATTACATATAGACGAATATGTATGTGACTTTAGTTTCGAAATAATTTCGAGAA
TTTTAAAAATAACGCATTCGTTAAAAGTTCGCGTCAATTCGAATCGAATTTTCGATTGTCGATTTAGTGT
GGATTGTCGAAAATCGTTCCGCCTTCGAAGTTTACTGAAAGGAATCATTGCGATCTCGTGAATTGCTTGT
ATGAGAACACGCCACCATATCGAGATACCTGTTCAAAATATCGAAATCGCGTTCCAAACGGTAGTAGTTA
CCAGTTGAGTGAGTTGTGGTGACAGTTTAACCTCTCTACATTTGTAATAATAAGCATTGTTTTGGCGTAT
CAATAGTCTGTAGATTTTTTCACAAAGAAACCTGGAGAAATGTACACAAATATCTAAATGAAAATTGGCG
TTACGTAACAAATACCAACGCCCCGAAAATCCG
